>Addgene plasmid #27022 | pBABE-Hygro HoxB9 | addgene partial sequence | sequence record 33257 | 27022 with pBABE-5
CGCCCGGATAATGTCTGAGAATGTCCATTTCTGGGACGCTTAGCAGCTATTATGTCGACTCGATCATAAG
TCACGAGAGTGAGGACGCGCCTCCAGCCAAGTTTCCTTCTGGCCAGTACGCGAGCTCGCGGCAGCCGGGC
CACGCGGAGCACCTGGAGTTCCCCTCGTGCAGCTTCCAGCCCAAAGCGCCGGTGTTCGGCGCCTCCTGGG
CGCCGCTGAGCCCGCACGCGTCCGGGAGCCTGCCGTCCGTCTACCACCCTTACATCCAGCCCCAGGGCGT
CCCGCCGGCCGAGAGCAGGTACCTCCGCACCTGG
