[The description below was written by a language model from this plasmid's Addgene catalogue record.]
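Description:
pBABE-Hygro HoxB9 is a retroviral mammalian expression plasmid built on the pBABE-hygro backbone (about 5.6 kb without insert) and carrying the human HOXB9 coding sequence, an insert of roughly 750 bp. The cDNA was placed into the vector's cloning site between BamHI and EcoRI, and both sites were preserved, so the insert can be excised or replaced. In bacteria the plasmid is maintained at high copy and selected with ampicillin. In mammalian cells, stable integrants are selected with hygromycin.

No feature table accompanies this entry, so the regulatory elements are not listed explicitly. In general, pBABE vectors are Moloney murine leukemia virus-derived: the gene of interest is transcribed from the 5′ long terminal repeat, a packaging signal allows the genomic RNA to be encapsidated when viral proteins are supplied in trans by a packaging cell line, and the drug resistance gene is driven by a separate internal promoter. The resulting replication-defective virus integrates into the genome of dividing target cells, giving stable, constitutive expression of the insert. The record mentions no epitope tag, reporter or mutation, so the insert appears to be untagged HOXB9, although this is not stated outright.

HOXB9 encodes a homeobox transcription factor. The associated publication concerns WNT/TCF signaling acting through LEF1 and HOXB9 in lung adenocarcinoma metastasis, which suggests the construct was used to enforce HOXB9 expression in cultured cells for gain-of-function or rescue studies of metastatic behavior.
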