Addgene plasmid #27022: pBABE-Hygro HoxB9
Depositing lab: Joan Massague. Depositing organization: Memorial Sloan-Kettering Cancer Center. Publication: WNT/TCF signaling through LEF1 and HOXB9 mediates lung adenocarcinoma metastasis. Nguyen DX, Chiang AC, Zhang XH, Kim JY, Kris MG, Ladanyi M, Gerald WL, Massague J. Cell. 2009 Jul 10. 138(1):51-62. 10.1016/j.cell.2009.04.030 PubMed 19576624.
Backbone
  Vector backbone: pBABE-hygro
  Backbone manufacturer: Addgene Plasmid 1765
  Backbone size w/o insert (bp): 5558
  Vector type: Mammalian Expression, Retroviral
  Selectable markers: Hygromycin
Growth in bacteria
  Bacterial resistance: Ampicillin, 100 μg/mL
  Growth temperature: 37°C
  Growth strain: DH5alpha
  Copy number: High Copy
Gene/Insert
  Gene/Insert name: HoxB9
  Species: H. sapiens (human)
  Insert size (bp): 750
  Entrez Gene: HOXB9 (a.k.a. HOX-2.5, HOX2, HOX2E)
  Cloning method: Restriction Enzyme; 5′ cloning site BamHI (not destroyed); 3′ cloning site EcoRI (not destroyed)
  Sequencing primers: 5′ pBABE-5; 3′ pBABE-3
Terms and licenses: Academic/Nonprofit Terms; Industry Terms: Not Available to Industry
How to cite: pBABE-Hygro HoxB9 was a gift from Joan Massague (Addgene plasmid # 27022 ; http://n2t.net/addgene:27022 ; RRID:Addgene_27022)
